>Addgene plasmid #191184 | EK0500 SFFV-mCherry-SGc(RPLP1.s1)cSG-EGFP-(3xMS2) (FLP-IN) | addgene full sequence | sequence record 375370 | Addgene NGS Result
AGTATCTGCTCCCTGCTTGTGTGTTGGAGGTCGCTGAGTAGTGCGCGAGCAAAATTTAAGCTACAACAAG
GCAAGGCTTGACCGACAATTGCCGATAAAATAAAAGATTTTATTTAGTCTCCAGAAAAAGGGGGGAATGA
AAGACCCCACCTGTAGGTTTGGCAAGCTAGCTGCAGTAACGCCATTTTGCAAGGCATGGAAAAATACCAA
ACCAAGAATAGAGAAGTTCAGATCAAGGGCGGGTACATGAAAATAGCTAACGTTGGGCCAAACAGGATAT
CTGCGGTGAGCAGTTTCGGCCCCGGCCCGGGGCCAAGAACAGATGGTCACCGCAGTTTCGGCCCCGGCCC
GAGGCCAAGAACAGATGGTCCCCAGATATGGCCCAACCCTCAGCAGTTTCTTAAGACCCATCAGATGTTT
CCAGGCTCCCCCAAGGACCTGAAATGACCCTGCGCCTTATTTGAATTAACCAATCAGCCTGCTTCTCGCT
TCTGTTCGCGCGCTTCTGCTTCCCGAGCTCTATAAAAGAGCTCACAACCCCTCACTCGGCGCGCCAGTCC
TCCGACAGACTGAGTCGCCCGGGAAGCTTCGCCACCATGGTGAGCAAGGGCGAGGAGGATAACATGGCCA
TCATCAAGGAGTTCATGCGCTTCAAGGTGCACATGGAGGGCTCCGTGAACGGCCACGAGTTCGAGATCGA
GGGCGAGGGCGAGGGCCGCCCCTACGAGGGCACCCAGACCGCCAAGCTGAAGGTGACCAAGGGTGGCCCC
CTGCCCTTCGCCTGGGACATCCTGTCCCCTCAGTTCATGTACGGCTCCAAGGCCTACGTGAAGCACCCCG
CCGACATTCCCGACTACTTGAAGCTGTCCTTCCCCGAGGGCTTCAAGTGGGAGCGCGTGATGAACTTCGA
GGACGGCGGCGTGGTGACCGTGACCCAGGACTCCTCCCTGCAGGACGGCGAGTTCATCTACAAGGTGAAG
CTGCGCGGCACCAACTTCCCCTCCGACGGCCCCGTAATGCAGAAGAAGACCATGGGCTGGGAGGCCTCCT
CCGAGCGGATGTACCCCGAGGACGGCGCCCTGAAGGGCGAGATCAAGCAGAGGCTGAAGCTGAAGGACGG
CGGCCACTACGACGCTGAGGTCAAGACCACCTACAAGGCCAAGAAGCCCGTGCAGCTGCCCGGCGCCTAC
AACGTCAACATCAAGTTGGACATCACCTCCCACAACGAGGACTACACCATCGTGGAACAGTACGAACGCG
CCGAGGGCCGCCACTCCACCGGCGGCATGGACGAGCTGTACAAGAGCGACGCGTTGGAAGCCAGACACAA
ACAGAAAATTGTGGCTCCGGTGAAACAGACTTTGAATTTTGACCTTCTGAAGCTGGCGGGAGACGTCGAG
TCCAACCCCGGTCCCGGTACCGGATCCATCTCACATCCGGCAATGGTGGCAGGGAAAATCCAGCCTGTGT
CATAGCAGAATAGGCTGAAAGCCAACATTACAAAACAGACCATTACCGGTACTAGTGAGGCACGGCATAA
GCAAAAGATCGTAGCCCCAGTAAAGCAAACACTCAACTTCGATCTACTCAAACTCGCAGGTGATGTGGAA
TCTAATCCAGGACCCTCGAGTGTCTCAAAGGGCGAGGAACTTTTTACGGGCGTTGTTCCGATCCTCGTCG
AATTGGACGGGGACGTTAATGGGCATAAATTCTCAGTTAGTGGTGAGGGTGAGGGGGACGCGACATATGG
GAAACTTACGCTGAAGTTCATATGTACCACCGGAAAATTGCCAGTGCCGTGGCCTACTCTCGTCACCACC
CTGACATATGGTGTTCAGTGTTTTAGCCGGTATCCAGACCATATGAAACAGCACGATTTTTTTAAATCCG
CTATGCCTGAAGGTTACGTACAGGAGCGAACGATATTTTTTAAAGACGACGGAAACTACAAAACTAGAGC
CGAGGTAAAATTCGAGGGTGACACTCTCGTGAACCGGATCGAACTGAAGGGCATAGATTTTAAGGAGGAT
GGCAATATACTGGGCCACAAGCTCGAATACAACTATAATTCTCATAATGTCTATATCATGGCGGACAAAC
AGAAAAACGGCATCAAGGTAAACTTTAAAATCCGACACAATATTGAGGACGGCTCTGTCCAGCTTGCGGA
CCATTACCAACAGAACACGCCGATAGGGGATGGTCCAGTACTTCTCCCTGATAATCACTATTTGTCTACT
CAGTCAGCTCTTAGCAAGGACCCAAACGAAAAACGGGATCACATGGTCCTTCTTGAGTTCGTCACTGCGG
CTGGGATAACACTCGGGATGGACGAACTGTATAAGTAGGCCGGAGGGCCCACGTACACCATCAGGGTACG
TCTCAGACACCATCAGGGTCTGTCTGGTACAGCATCAGCGTACCATGGCCCGAACAAAAACTCATCTCAG
AAGAGGATCTGAATAGCGCCGTCGACCATCATCATAATCATCATTGAGTTTAAACCCGCTGATCAGCCTC
GACTGTGCCTTCTAGTTGCCAGCCATCTGTTGTTTGCCCCTCCCCCGTGCCTTCCTTGACCCTGGAAGGT
GCCACTCCCACTGTCCTTTCCTAATAAAATGAGGAAATTGCATCGCATTGTCTGAGTAGGTGTCATTCTA
TTCTGGGGGGTGGGGTGGGGCAGGACAGCAAGGGGGAGGATTGGGAAGACAATAGCAGGCATGCTGGGGA
TGCGGTGGGCTCTATGGAGATCTATCGATGTTCTGGGGATGCGGTGGGCTCTATGGCTTCTGAGGCGGAA
AGAACCAGCTGGGGCTCTAGGGGGTATCCCC
[124 nt withheld, positions 2832-2955]
C
[91 nt withheld, positions 2957-3047]
AGGGTGATGGTTCACGTACCTAGAAGTTCCTATTCCGAAGTTCCTATTCTCTAGAAAGTATAGGAACTTC
CTTGGCCAAAAAGCCTGAACTCACCGCGACGTCTGTCGAGAAGTTTCTGATCGAAAAGTTCGACAGCGTC
TCCGACCTGATGCAGCTCTCGGAGGGCGAAGAATCTCGTGCTTTCAGCTTCGATGTAGGAGGGCGTGGAT
ATGTCCTGCGGGTAAATAGCTGCGCCGATGGTTTCTACAAAGATCGTTATGTTTATCGGCACTTTGCATC
GGCCGCGCTCCCGATTCCGGAAGTGCTTGACATTGGGGAATTCAGCGAGAGCCTGACCTATTGCATCTCC
CGCCGTGCACAGGGTGTCACGTTGCAAGACCTGCCTGAAACCGAACTGCCCGCTGTTCTGCAGCCGGTCG
CGGAGGCCATGGATGCGATCGCTGCGGCCGATCTTAGCCAGACGAGCGGGTTCGGCCCATTCGGACCGCA
AGGAATCGGTCAATACACTACATGGCGTGATTTCATATGCGCGATTGCTGATCCCCATGTGTATCACTGG
CAAACTGTGATGGACGACACCGTCAGTGCGTCCGTCGCGCAGGCTCTCGATGAGCTGATGCTTTGGGCCG
AGGACTGCCCCGAAGTCCGGCACCTCGTGCACGCGGATTTCGGCTCCAACAATGTCCTGACGGACAATGG
CCGCATAACAGCGGTCATTGACTGGAGCGAGGCGATGTTCGGGGATTCCCAATACGAGGTCGCCAACATC
TTCTTCTGGAGGCCGTGGTTGGCTTGTATGGAGCAGCAGACGCGCTACTTCGAGCGGAGGCATCCGGAGC
TTGCAGGATCGCCGCGGCTCCGGGCGTATATGCTCCGCATTGGTCTTGACCAACTCTATCAGAGCTTGGT
TGACGGCAATTTCGATGATGCAGCTTGGGCGCAGGGTCGATGCGACGCAATCGTCCGATCCGGAGCCGGG
ACTGTCGGGCGTACACAAATCGCCCGCAGAAGCGCGGCCGTCTGGACCGATGGCTGTGTAGAAGTACTCG
CCGATAGTGGAAACCGACGCCCCAGCACTCGTCCGAGGGCAAAGGAATAGCACGTACTACGAGATTTCGA
TTCCACCGCCGCCTTCTATGAAAGGTTGGGCTTCGGAATCGTTTTCCGGGACGCCGGCTGGATGATCCTC
CAGCGCGGGGATCTCATGCTGGAGTTCTTCGCCCACCCCAACTTGTTTATTGCAGCTTATAATGGTTACA
AATAAAGCAATAGCATCACAAATTTCACAAATAAAGCATTTTTTTCACTGCATTCTAGTTGTGGTTTGTC
CAAACTCATCAATGTATCTTATCATGTCTGTATACCGTCGACCTCTAGCTAGAGCTTGGCGTAATCATGG
TCATAGCTGTTTCCTGTGTGAAATTGTTATCCGCTCACAATTCCACACAACATACGAGCCGGAAGCATAA
AGTGTAAAGCCTGGGGTGCCTAATGAGTGAGCTAACTCACATTAATTGCGTTGCGCTCACTGCCCGCTTT
CCAGTCGGGAAACCTGTCGTGCCAGCTGCATTAATGAATCGGCCAACGCGCGGGGAGAGGCGGTTTGCGT
ATTGGGCGCTCTTCCGCTTCCTCGCTCACTGACTCGCTGCGCTCGGTCGTTCGGCTGCGGCGAGCGGTAT
CAGCTCACTCAAAGGCGGTAATACGGTTATCCACAGAATCAGGGGATAACGCAGGAAAGAACATGTGAGC
AAAAGGCCAGCAAAAGGCCAGGAACCGTAAAAAGGCCGCGTTGCTGGCGTTTTTCCATAGGCTCCGCCCC
CCTGACGAGCATCACAAAAATCGACGCTCAAGTCAGAGGTGGCGAAACCCGACAGGACTATAAAGATACC
AGGCGTTTCCCCCTGGAAGCTCCCTCGTGCGCTCTCCTGTTCCGACCCTGCCGCTTACCGGATACCTGTC
CGCCTTTCTCCCTTCGGGAAGCGTGGCGCTTTCTCATAGCTCACGCTGTAGGTATCTCAGTTCGGTGTAG
GTCGTTCGCTCCAAGCTGGGCTGTGTGCACGAACCCCCCGTTCAGCCCGACCGCTGCGCCTTATCCGGTA
ACTATCGTCTTGAGTCCAACCCGGTAAGACACGACTTATCGCCACTGGCAGCAGCCACTGGTAACAGGAT
TAGCAGAGCGAGGTATGTAGGCGGTGCTACAGAGTTCTTGAAGTGGTGGCCTAACTACGGCTACACTAGA
AGAACAGTATTTGGTATCTGCGCTCTGCTGAAGCCAGTTACCTTCGGAAAAAGAGTTGGTAGCTCTTGAT
CCGGCAAACAAACCACCGCTGGTAGCGGTGGTTTTTTTGTTTGCAAGCAGCAGATTACGCGCAGAAAAAA
AGGATCTCAAGAAGATCCTTTGATCTTTTCTACGGGGTCTGACGCTCAGTGGAACGAAAACTCACGTTAA
GGGATTTTGGTCATGAGATTATCAAAAAGGATCTTCACCTAGATCCTTTTAAATTAAAAATGAAGTTTTA
AATCAATCTAAAGTATATATGAGTAAACTTGGTCTGACAGTTACCAATGCTTAATCAGTGAGGCACCTAT
CTCAGCGATCTGTCTATTTCGTTCATCCATAGTTGCCTGACTCCCCGTCGTGTAGATAACTACGATACGG
GAGGGCTTACCATCTGGCCCCAGTGCTGCAATGATACCGCGAGACCCACGCTCACCGGCTCCAGATTTAT
CAGCAATAAACCAGCCAGCCGGAAGGGCCGAGCGCAGAAGTGGTCCTGCAACTTTATCCGCCTCCATCCA
GTCTATTAATTGTTGCCGGGAAGCTAGAGTAAGTAGTTCGCCAGTTAATAGTTTGCGCAACGTTGTTGCC
ATTGCTACAGGCATCGTGGTGTCACGCTCGTCGTTTGGTATGGCTTCATTCAGCTCCGGTTCCCAACGAT
CAAGGCGAGTTACATGATCCCCCATGTTGTGCAAAAAAGCGGTTAGCTCCTTCGGTCCTCCGATCGTTGT
CAGAAGTAAGTTGGCCGCAGTGTTATCACTCATGGTTATGGCAGCACTGCATAATTCTCTTACTGTCATG
CCATCCGTAAGATGCTTTTCTGTGACTGGTGAGTACTCAACCAAGTCATTCTGAGAATAGTGTATGCGGC
GACCGAGTTGCTCTTGCCCGGCGTCAATACGGGATAATACCGCGCCACATAGCAGAACTTTAAAAGTGCT
CATCATTGGAAAACGTTCTTCGGGGCGAAAACTCTCAAGGATCTTACCGCTGTTGAGATCCAGTTCGATG
TAACCCACTCGTGCACCCAACTGATCTTCAGCATCTTTTACTTTCACCAGCGTTTCTGGGTGAGCAAAAA
CAGGAAGGCAAAATGCCGCAAAAAAGGGAATAAGGGCGACACGGAAATGTTGAATACTCATACTCTTCCT
TTTTCAATATTATTGAAGCATTTATCAGGGTTATTGTCTCATGAGCGGATACATATTTGAATGTATTTAG
AAAAATAAACAAATAGGGGTTCCGCGCACATTTCCCCGAAAAGTGCCACCTGACGTCGACGGATCGGGAG
ATCTCCCGATCCCCTATGGTGCACTCTCAGTACAATCTGCTCTGATGCCGCATAGTTAAGCC
Features (pLannotate 1.2.2; 20 found; start..end, strand, type, name):
    176..583     +  promoter       SFFV promoter: spleen focus-forming virus long terminal repeat (LTR) promoter
    597..1304    +  CDS            mCherry: mCherry is a basic (constitutively fluorescent) red fluorescent protein published in 2004, derived from Discosoma sp.. It is reported to be a very rapidly-maturing monomer with low acid sensitivity.
   1350..1408    +  CDS            F2A (fragment): 2A peptide from foot-and-mouth disease virus polyprotein Eukaryotic ribosomes fail to insert a peptide bond between the Gly and Pro residues, yielding separate polypeptides.
   1632..2345    +  CDS            EGFP: EGFP is a basic (constitutively fluorescent) green fluorescent protein published in 1996, derived from Aequorea victoria. It is reported to be a rapidly-maturing weak dimer with moderate acid sensitivity.
   2523..2747    +  polyA_signal   bGH poly(A) signal: bovine growth hormone polyadenylation signal
   2763..2786    +  polyA_signal   bGH poly(A) signal (fragment): bovine growth hormone polyadenylation signal
   2790..2811    +  promoter       SV40 promoter (fragment): SV40 enhancer and early promoter
   2832..3065    +  rep_origin     f1 ori (fragment) (sequence partly withheld): f1 bacteriophage origin of replication; arrow indicates direction of (+) strand synthesis
   3070..3117    +  protein_bind   FRT: FLP-mediated recombination occurs in the 8-bp core sequence TCTAGAAA (Turan and Bode, 2011). FLP recombinase from the Saccharomyces cerevisiae 2μ plasmid
   3125..4147    +  CDS            HygR: aminoglycoside phosphotransferase from E. coli; aph(4)-Ia; confers resistance to hygromycin
   4157..4282    +  CDS            ble (fragment): BLE_KLEPN - Experimental evidence at protein level: Swiss-Prot protein existence level 1. Binding protein with a strong affinity to the bleomycin family of antibiotics. Binds to CL990; an antimitotic-antibiotic compound. From Klebsiella pneumoniae.
   4277..4398    +  polyA_signal   SV40 poly(A) signal: SV40 polyadenylation signal
   4471..4487    -  protein_bind   lac operator: The lac repressor binds to the lac operator to inhibit transcription in E. coli. This inhibition can be relieved by adding lactose or isopropyl-β-D-thiogalactopyranoside (IPTG). lac repressor encoded by lacI
   4495..4525    -  promoter       lac promoter: promoter for the E. coli lac operon
   4540..4561    -  protein_bind   CAP binding site: CAP binding activates transcription in the presence of cAMP. E. coli catabolite activator protein
   4574..4666    -  CDS            lacI (fragment): lac repressor; lacI; The lac repressor binds to the lac operator to inhibit transcription in E. coli. This inhibition can be relieved by adding lactose or isopropyl-β-D-thiogalactopyranoside (IPTG).
   4849..5437    -  rep_origin     ori: high-copy-number ColE1/pMB1/pBR322/pUC origin of replication
   5608..6468    -  CDS            AmpR: β-lactamase; bla; confers resistance to ampicillin, carbenicillin, and related antibiotics
   6469..6573    -  promoter       AmpR promoter: bla
   6632..5       -  misc_feature   bom (fragment) (across the origin): basis of mobility region from pBR322
