[The description below was written by a language model from this plasmid's Addgene catalogue record and pLannotate feature annotations shown in this document.]
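Description:
EK0500 SFFV-mCherry-SGc(RPLP1.s1)cSG-EGFP-(3xMS2) (FLP-IN) is a mammalian expression plasmid of about 6.7 kb built on a Flp-In-type backbone. It carries a synthetic ADAR-editing-based RNA sensor directed against the RPLP1 transcript. In bacteria it is maintained as a high-copy plasmid through a ColE1/pUC-type origin and selected with ampicillin via the AmpR (β-lactamase) cassette. Remnants of an f1 origin, lac promoter/operator elements and a pBR322 bom region are also annotated.

The payload is a single transcription unit driven by the spleen focus-forming virus (SFFV) LTR promoter and terminated by a bovine growth hormone polyadenylation signal. It encodes mCherry first, then a 2A peptide element (annotated as a partial F2A), then an unannotated stretch of roughly 200 nt that, judging from the construct name, corresponds to the RPLP1.s1 sensor sequence with its flanking linker and cleavage elements, and finally EGFP. The name also indicates three MS2 hairpins, presumably in the unannotated region between EGFP and the poly(A) signal, though the feature table does not call them. In this kind of design, mCherry reports constitutive expression of the sensor. EGFP output is expected to depend on ADAR editing of the sensor region when it pairs with the target RNA; the record itself gives only the purpose of expressing an RPLP1 sensor and does not detail the mechanism.

Downstream, an FRT site sits directly before a hygromycin resistance coding sequence that has no annotated promoter of its own, followed by an SV40 poly(A) signal. This is the standard Flp-In arrangement, in which FLP-mediated recombination into a genomic FRT landing site allows hygromycin selection of single-copy stable integrants.
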