Addgene plasmid #191184: EK0500 SFFV-mCherry-SGc(RPLP1.s1)cSG-EGFP-(3xMS2) (FLP-IN)
Purpose: Expression of RPLP1 sensor in mammalian cells
Depositing lab: Xiaojing Gao. Depositing organization: Stanford University. Publication: Modular, programmable RNA sensing using ADAR editing in living cells. Kaseniit KE, Katz N, Kolber NS, Call CC, Wengier DL, Cody WB, Sattely ES, Gao XJ. Nat Biotechnol. 2022 Oct 5. pii: 10.1038/s41587-022-01493-x. doi: 10.1038/s41587-022-01493-x. PubMed 36198772.
Backbone
  Vector backbone: FLP-IN
  Vector type: Mammalian Expression
Growth in bacteria
  Bacterial resistance: Ampicillin, 100 μg/mL
  Growth temperature: 37°C
  Growth strain: DH5alpha
  Copy number: High Copy
Gene/Insert
  Gene/Insert name: mCherry:RPLP1.s1:EGFP-3xMS2
  Species: Synthetic
  Mutation: WT
  Promoter: SFFV
  Cloning method: Unknown
Terms and licenses: Academic/Nonprofit Terms; Industry Terms: Not Available to Industry
Depositor comments: Please see https://rnasensing.bio/ for more details. Please visit https://www.biorxiv.org/content/10.1101/2022.01.28.478207v1 for bioRxiv preprint.
How to cite: EK0500 SFFV-mCherry-SGc(RPLP1.s1)cSG-EGFP-(3xMS2) (FLP-IN) was a gift from Xiaojing Gao (Addgene plasmid # 191184 ; http://n2t.net/addgene:191184 ; RRID:Addgene_191184)
